>Addgene plasmid #65186 | pYTK079 | depositor full sequence | sequence record 110239 | Full Sequence
TCGGTCTCCTACAGTTTAGCTTGCCTCGTCCCCGCCGGGTCACCCGGCCAGCGACATGGAGGCCCAGAAT
ACCCTCCTTGACAGTCTTGACGTGCGCAGCTCAGGGGCATGATGTGACTGTCGCCCGTACATTTAGCCCA
TACATCCCCATGTATAATCATTTGCATCCATACATTTTGATGGCCGCACGGCGCGAAGCAAAAATTACGG
CTCCTCGCTCCAGACCTGCGAGCAGGGAAACGCTCCCCTCACAGACGCGTTGAATTGTCCCCACGCCGCG
CCCCTGTAGAGAAATATAAAAGGTTAGGATTTGCCACTGAGGTTCTTCTTTCATATACTTCCTTTTAAAA
TCTTGCTAGGATACAGTTCTCACATCACATCCGAACATAAACAAAAATGGGTAAAAAGCCTGAACTCACC
GCGACGTCTGTCGAGAAGTTTCTGATCGAAAAGTTCGACAGCGTGTCCGACCTGATGCAGCTCTCGGAGG
GCGAAGAATCTCGTGCTTTCAGCTTCGATGTAGGAGGGCGTGGATATGTCCTGCGGGTAAATAGCTGCGC
CGATGGTTTCTACAAAGATCGTTATGTTTATCGGCACTTTGCATCGGCCGCGCTCCCGATTCCGGAAGTG
CTTGACATTGGGGAATTTAGCGAGAGCCTGACCTATTGCATCTCCCGCCGTGCACAGGGTGTCACGTTGC
AAGACCTGCCTGAAACCGAACTGCCCGCTGTTCTGCAACCGGTCGCGGAGGCCATGGATGCGATCGCTGC
GGCCGATCTTAGCCAGACGAGCGGGTTCGGCCCATTCGGACCGCAAGGAATCGGTCAATACACTACATGG
CGTGATTTCATATGCGCGATTGCTGATCCCCATGTGTATCACTGGCAAACTGTGATGGACGACACCGTCA
GTGCGTCCGTCGCGCAGGCTCTCGATGAGCTGATGCTTTGGGCCGAGGACTGCCCCGAAGTCCGGCACCT
CGTGCACGCGGATTTCGGCTCCAACAATGTCCTGACGGACAATGGCCGCATAACAGCGGTCATTGACTGG
AGCGAGGCGATGTTCGGGGATTCCCAATACGAGGTCGCCAACATCTTCTTCTGGAGGCCGTGGTTGGCTT
GTATGGAGCAGCAGACGCGCTACTTCGAGCGGAGGCATCCGGAGCTTGCAGGATCGCCGCGGCTCCGGGC
GTATATGCTCCGCATTGGTCTTGACCAACTCTATCAGAGCTTGGTTGACGGCAATTTCGATGATGCAGCT
TGGGCGCAGGGTCGATGCGACGCAATCGTCCGATCCGGAGCCGGGACTGTCGGGCGTACACAAATCGCCC
GCAGAAGCGCGGCCGTCTGGACCGATGGCTGTGTAGAAGTACTCGCCGATAGTGGAAACCGACGCCCCAG
CACTCGTCCGAGGGCAAAGGAATAAAGTAACTGACAATAAAAAGATTCTTGTTTTCAAGAACTTGTCATT
TGTATAGTTTTTTTATATTGTAGTTGTTCTATTTTAATCAAATGTTAGCGTGATTTATATTTTTTTTCGC
CTCGACATCATCTGCCCAGATGCGAAGTTAAGTGCGCAGAAAGTAATATCATGCGTCAATCGTATGTGAA
TGCTGGTCGCTATACTGGAGTTGAGACCAGACCAATAAAAAACGCCCGGCGGCAACCGAGCGTTCTGAAC
AAATCCAGATGGAGTTCTGAGGTCATTACTGGATCTATCAACAGGAGTCCAAGCGAGCTCGATATCAAAT
TACGCCCCGCCCTGCCACTCATCGCAGTACTGTTGTAATTCATTAAGCATTCTGCCGACATGGAAGCCAT
CACAAACGGCATGATGAACCTGAATCGCCAGCGGCATCAGCACCTTGTCGCCTTGCGTATAATATTTGCC
CATGGTGAAAACGGGGGCGAAGAAGTTGTCCATATTGGCCACGTTTAAATCAAAACTGGTGAAACTCACC
CAGGGATTGGCTGAAACGAAAAACATATTCTCAATAAACCCTTTAGGGAAATAGGCCAGGTTTTCACCGT
AACACGCCACATCTTGCGAATATATGTGTAGAAACTGCCGGAAATCGTCGTGGTATTCACTCCAGAGCGA
TGAAAACGTTTCAGTTTGCTCATGGAAAACGGTGTAACAAGGGTGAACACTATCCCATATCACCAGCTCA
CCGTCTTTCATTGCCATACGAAATTCCGGATGAGCATTCATCAGGCGGGCAAGAATGTGAATAAAGGCCG
GATAAAACTTGTGCTTATTTTTCTTTACGGTCTTTAAAAAGGCCGTAATATCCAGCTGAACGGTCTGGTT
ATAGGTACATTGAGCAACTGACTGAAATGCCTCAAAATGTTCTTTACGATGCCATTGGGATATATCAACG
GTGGTATATCCAGTGATTTTTTTCTCCATTTTAGCTTCCTTAGCTCCTGAAAATCTCGATAACTCAAAAA
ATACGCCCGGTAGTGATCTTATTTCATTATGGTGAAAGTTGGAACCTCTTACGTGCCCGATCAATCATGA
CCAAAATCCCTTAACGTGAGTTTTCGTTCCACTGAGCGTCAGACCCCGTAGAAAAGATCAAAGGATCTTC
TTGAGATCCTTTTTTTCTGCGCGTAATCTGCTGCTTGCAAACAAAAAAACCACCGCTACCAGCGGTGGTT
TGTTTGCCGGATCAAGAGCTACCAACTCTTTTTCCGAAGGTAACTGGCTTCAGCAGAGCGCAGATACCAA
ATACTGTTCTTCTAGTGTAGCCGTAGTTAGGCCACCACTTCAAGAACTCTGTAGCACCGCCTACATACCT
CGCTCTGCTAATCCTGTTACCAGTGGCTGCTGCCAGTGGCGATAAGTCGTGTCTTACCGGGTTGGACTCA
AGACGATAGTTACCGGATAAGGCGCAGCGGTCGGGCTGAACGGGGGGTTCGTGCACACAGCCCAGCTTGG
AGCGAACGACCTACACCGAACTGAGATACCTACAGCGTGAGCTATGAGAAAGCGCCACGCTTCCCGAAGG
GAGAAAGGCGGACAGGTATCCGGTAAGCGGCAGGGTCGGAACAGGAGAGCGCACGAGGGAGCTTCCAGGG
GGAAACGCCTGGTATCTTTATAGTCCTGTCGGGTTTCGCCACCTCTGACTTGAGCGTCGATTTTTGTGAT
GCTCGTCAGGGGGGCGGAGCCTATGGAAAAACGCCAGCAACGCGGCCTTTTTACGGTTCCTGGCCTTTTG
CTGGCCTTTTGCTCACATGTTCTTTCCTGCGTTATCCCCTGATTCTGTGGATAACCGTAG
Features (pLannotate 1.2.2; 6 found; start..end, strand, type, name):
     53..1627    +  gene           hphMX6: yeast selectable marker conferring hygromycin resistance
   1430..1627    +  terminator     TEF terminator: Ashbya gossypii TEF terminator
   1645..1679    -  terminator     lambda t0 terminator: minimal transcription terminator from phage lambda (Scholtissek and Grosse, 1987)
   1753..2409    -  CDS            cat: CAT_ECOLX - Experimental evidence at protein level: Swiss-Prot protein existence level 1. This enzyme is an effector of chloramphenicol resistance in bacteria. From Escherichia coli. This protein is used as a marker in many commonly used cloning vectors, such as pACYC184.
   2410..2507    -  promoter       cat promoter: promoter of the E. coli cat gene encoding chloramphenicol acetyltransferase
   2591..3179    +  rep_origin     ori: high-copy-number ColE1/pMB1/pBR322/pUC origin of replication
