[The description below was written by a language model from this plasmid's Addgene catalogue record and pLannotate feature annotations shown in this document.]
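Description:
pYTK079 is a part plasmid from the modular Yeast Toolkit (YTK) system for multipart assembly, carrying a hygromycin resistance cassette as a "Type 6" part, the category reserved for yeast selectable markers. It is built on the pYTK001 part-entry backbone and is listed as a bacterial vector because it serves as an E. coli storage and propagation plasmid rather than being used directly in yeast. The roughly 3.3 kb plasmid replicates from a high-copy ColE1/pUC-type origin and is selected with chloramphenicol through a cat (chloramphenicol acetyltransferase) gene driven by its native cat promoter. A minimal lambda t0 terminator sits downstream of cat on the same strand, where it ends cat transcription next to the insert.

The insert is annotated as hphMX6, a self-contained yeast marker cassette of about 1.6 kb conferring hygromycin resistance. It ends in the Ashbya gossypii TEF terminator. MX-type cassettes normally also carry a TEF promoter upstream of the resistance gene, but the feature table does not annotate a promoter separately. The record lists the insert species as synthetic. The part was cloned into the entry vector using BsmBI sites that were destroyed in the process, which is consistent with Golden Gate–style type IIS cloning.

In use, the marker is combined with other toolkit part types to build yeast vectors, allowing transformants to be selected on hygromycin instead of by an auxotrophic marker. The overhangs and enzyme sites used for downstream assembly are not detailed in the record.
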