Addgene plasmid #65186: pYTK079
Purpose: Encodes HygromycinR as a Type 6 part to be used in the Dueber YTK system
Depositing lab: John Dueber. Depositing organization: University of California, Berkeley. Publication: A Highly Characterized Yeast Toolkit for Modular, Multipart Assembly. Lee ME, DeLoache WC, Cervantes B, Dueber JE. ACS Synth Biol. 2015 Apr 14. 10.1021/sb500366v PubMed 25871405.
Backbone
  Vector backbone: pYTK001
  Vector type: Bacterial Expression
Growth in bacteria
  Bacterial resistance: Chloramphenicol, 25 μg/mL
  Growth temperature: 37°C
  Growth strain: DH10B
  Copy number: High Copy
Gene/Insert
  Gene/Insert name: HygromycinR
  Species: Synthetic
  Cloning method: Restriction Enzyme; 5′ cloning site BsmBI (destroyed during cloning); 3′ cloning site BsmBI (destroyed during cloning)
Terms and licenses: Academic/Nonprofit Terms; Industry Terms: Not Available to Industry
Depositor comments: Type 6 parts are Yeast Markers in the Dueber YTK. For more information, please visit the supplemental information in PMID:25871405.
How to cite: pYTK079 was a gift from John Dueber (Addgene plasmid # 65186 ; http://n2t.net/addgene:65186 ; RRID:Addgene_65186)
