>Addgene plasmid #65186 | pYTK079 | addgene partial sequence | sequence record 112754 | CAT-F 5'-GTTTGTGATGGCTTCCATGTC-3'
GAGTGGCAGGGCGGGGCGTAATTTGATATCGAGCTCGCTTGGACTCCTGTTGATAGATCCAGTAATGACC
TCAGAACTCCATCTGGATTTGTTCAGAACGCTCGGTTGCCGCCGGGCGTTTTTTATTGGTCTGGTCTCAA
CTCCAGTATAGCGACCAGCATTCACATACGATTGACGCATGATATTACTTTCTGCGCACTTAACTTCGCA
TCTGGGCAGATGATGTCGAGGCGAAAAAAAATATAAATCACGCTAACATTTGATTAAAATAGAACAACTA
CAATATAAAAAAACTATACAAATGACAAGTTCTTGAAAACAAGAATCTTTTTATTGTCAGTTACTTTATT
CCTTTGCCCTCGGACGAGTGCTGGGGCGTCGGTTTCCACTATCGGCGAGTACTTCTACACAGCCATCGGT
CCAGACGGCCGCGCTTCTGCGGGCGATTTGTGTACGCCCGACAGTCCCGGCTCCGGATCGGACGATTGCG
TCGCATCGACCCTGCGCCCAAGCTGCATCATCGAAATTGCCGTCAACCAAGCTCTGATAGAGTTGGTCAA
GACCAATGCGGAGCATATACGCCCGGAGCCGCGGCGATCCTGCAAGCTCCGGATGCCTCCGCTCGAAGTA
GCGCGTCTGCTGCTCCATACAAGCCAACCACGGCCTCCAGAAGAAGATGTTGGCGACCTCGTATTGGGAA
TCCCCGAACATCGCCTCGCTCCAGTCAATGACCGCTGTTATGCGGCCATTGTCCGTCAGGACATTGTTGG
AGCCGAAATCCGCGTGCACGAGGTGC
