>Addgene plasmid #65186 | pYTK079 | addgene partial sequence | sequence record 218316 | pRS414-R 5'-CACCTCTGACTTGAGCGTCG-3'
GCCAGCAACGCGGCCTTTTTACGGTTCCTGGCCTTTTGCTGGCCTTTTGCTCACATGTTCTTTCCTGCGT
TATCCCCTGATTCTGTGGATAACCGTAGTCGGTCTCCTACAGTTTAGCTTGCCTCGTCCCCGCCGGGTCA
CCCGGCCAGCGACATGGAGGCCCAGAATACCCTCCTTGACAGTCTTGACGTGCGCAGCTCAGGGGCATGA
TGTGACTGTCGCCCGTACATTTAGCCCATACATCCCCATGTATAATCATTTGCATCCATACATTTTGATG
GCCGCACGGCGCGAAGCAAAAATTACGGCTCCTCGCTCCAGACCTGCGAGCAGGGAAACGCTCCCCTCAC
AGACGCGTTGAATTGTCCCCACGCCGCGCCCCTGTAGAGAAATATAAAAGGTTAGGATTTGCCACTGAGG
TTCTTCTTTCATATACTTCCTTTTAAAATCTTGCTAGGATACAGTTCTCACATCACATCCGAACATAAAC
AAAAATGGGTAAAAAGCCTGAACTCACCGCGACGTCTGTCGAGAAGTTTCTGATCGAAAAGTTCGACAGC
GTGTCCGACCTGATGCAGCTCTCGGAGGGCGAAGAATCTCGTGCTTTCAGCTTCGATGTAGGAGGGCGTG
GATATGTCCTGCGGGTAAATAGCTGCGCCGATGGTTTCTACAAAGATCGTTATGTTTATCGGCACTTTGC
ATCGGCCGCGCTCCCGATTCCGGAAGTGCTTGACATTGGGGAATTTAGCGAGAGCCTGACCTATTGCATC
TCCCGCCGTGCACAGGGTGTCACGTTGCAAGACCTGCCTGAAACCGAACTGCCCGCTGTTCTGCAACCGG
TCGCGGAGGCCATGGATGCGATCGCTGCGGCCGATCTTAGCCAGACGAGCGGGTTCGGCCCATTC
